>Addgene plasmid #17122 | V28 pCD-6FLAGtag | addgene partial sequence | sequence record 22923 | 17122 with EBV-R
GTTTNGTTGGACTCGTATACGACTCACTATAGTTCTAGAGGCTCGAGAGGCCTTGAATTCGAGATCTTAT
CGTCGTCATCCTTGTAATCCATGGTGGATCTGCCAAAGTTGAGCGTTTATTCTGAGCTTCTGCAAAAAGA
ACAAGCAAGCTTAGAGCAGAAGTAACACTTCCGTACAGGCCTAGAAGTAAAGGCAACATCCACTGAGGAG
CAGTTCTTTGATTTGCACCACCACCGGATCCGGGACCTGAAATAAAAGACAAAAAGACTAAACTTACCAG
TTAACTTTCTGGTTTTTCAGTTCCTCGAGGAGCTTTTTGCAAAAGCCTAGGCCTCCAAAAAAGCCTCCTC
ACTACTTCTGGAATAGCTCAGAGGCCGAGGCGGCCTCGGCCTCTGCATAAATAAAAAAAATTAGTCAGCC
ATGGGGCGGAGAATGGGCGGAACTGGGCGGAGTTAGGGGCGGGATGGGCGGAGTTAGGGGCGGGACTATG
GTTGCTGACTAATTGAGATGCATGCTTTGCATACTTCTGCCTGCTGGGGAGCCTGGGGACTTTCCACACC
TGGTTGCTGACTAATTGAGATGCATGCTTTGCATACTTCTGCCTGCTGGGGAGCCTGGGGACTTTCCACA
CCCTAACTGACACACATTCCACAGCCAAGCTTATCGATGATAAGCTGTCAACATGAGAATTGGTCGACTG
GCGTATAGCGAAAGGCCGCC
