[The description below was written by a language model from this plasmid's Addgene catalogue record.]
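Description:
V28 pCD-6FLAGtag is an empty-backbone expression vector carrying no gene insert, intended as a recipient for coding sequences introduced by restriction-enzyme cloning. The catalogue does not name a formal backbone, but the depositor comments describe it as identical to the CS2+ and CS3+ expression vectors except that the CMV promoter has been removed and replaced with an SV40 promoter fragment (a SalI–SmaI piece) taken from pCD-PS. Expression of any inserted sequence would therefore be driven by the SV40 promoter rather than by CMV, giving an alternative to the parental vectors where a different promoter is wanted. The plasmid is propagated in E. coli under ampicillin selection. Its copy number is listed as unknown, and the origin of replication is not stated.

The name suggests that the vector supplies six copies of the FLAG epitope for tagging a cloned protein, which would allow detection or immunoprecipitation with anti-FLAG antibodies. However, the record does not explicitly describe the tag, its position relative to the cloning sites (N- or C-terminal), or the reading frame, so these details must be confirmed from the sequence or map. No feature table is provided, so other elements that might be expected from the CS2+/CS3+ lineage, such as polyadenylation signals, phage promoters for in vitro transcription or the polylinker composition, cannot be verified from this record. The intended host system is likewise not stated, beyond what an SV40 promoter implies, namely expression in vertebrate cells.
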