Addgene plasmid #17122: V28 pCD-6FLAGtag
Purpose: (Empty Backbone)
Depositing lab: Randall Moon. Depositing organization: University of Washington.
Backbone
  Vector backbone: NA
Growth in bacteria
  Bacterial resistance: Ampicillin, 100 μg/mL
  Growth temperature: 37°C
  Growth strain: DH5alpha
  Copy number: Unknown
Gene/Insert
  Gene/Insert name: None
  Cloning method: Restriction Enzyme
  Sequencing primers: 5′ NA
Terms and licenses: Academic/Nonprofit Terms; Industry Terms: Not Available to Industry
Depositor comments: Description: Expression vector that is identical to CS2+ and CS3+ except that the CMV promoter has been removed, and replaced with an SV40 promoter fragment (SalI-SmaI) from pCD-PS. Reference: The vector was made by Julia Yang-Snyder.
How to cite: V28 pCD-6FLAGtag was a gift from Randall Moon (Addgene plasmid # 17122 ; http://n2t.net/addgene:17122 ; RRID:Addgene_17122)
